>Addgene plasmid #44505 | pCRISPR::rpsL | depositor full sequence | sequence record 60718 | pCRISPR::rpsL sequence 2433 bps
GTGAAGACGAAAGGGCCTCGTGATACGCCTATTTTTATAGGTTAATGTCATGATAATAATGGTTTCTTAG
ACGTCGGAATTGCCAGCTGGGGCGCCCTCTGGTAAGGTTGGGAAGCCCTGCAAAGTAAACTGGATGGCTT
TCTTGCCGCCAAGGATCTGATGGCGCAGGGGATCAAGATCTGATCAAGAGACAGGATGAGGATCGTTTCG
CATGATTGAACAAGATGGATTGCACGCAGGTTCTCCGGCCGCTTGGGTGGAGAGGCTATTCGGCTATGAC
TGGGCACAACAGACAATCGGCTGCTCTGATGCCGCCGTGTTCCGGCTGTCAGCGCAGGGGCGCCCGGTTC
TTTTTGTCAAGACCGACCTGTCCGGTGCCCTGAATGAACTGCAGGACGAGGCAGCGCGGCTATCGTGGCT
GGCCACGACGGGCGTTCCTTGCGCAGCTGTGCTCGACGTTGTCACTGAAGCGGGAAGGGACTGGCTGCTA
TTGGGCGAAGTGCCGGGGCAGGATCTCCTGTCATCTCACCTTGCTCCTGCCGAGAAAGTATCCATCATGG
CTGATGCAATGCGGCGGCTGCATACGCTTGATCCGGCTACCTGCCCATTCGACCACCAAGCGAAACATCG
CATCGAGCGAGCACGTACTCGGATGGAAGCCGGTCTTGTCGATCAGGATGATCTGGACGAAGAGCATCAG
GGGCTCGCGCCAGCCGAACTGTTCGCCAGGCTCAAGGCGCGCATGCCCGACGGCGAGGATCTCGTCGTGA
CCCATGGCGATGCCTGCTTGCCGAATATCATGGTGGAAAATGGCCGCTTTTCTGGATTCATCGACTGTGG
CCGGCTGGGTGTGGCGGACCGCTATCAGGACATAGCGTTGGCTACCCGTGATATTGCTGAAGAGCTTGGC
GGCGAATGGGCTGACCGCTTCCTCGTGCTTTACGGTATCGCCGCTCCCGATTCGCAGCGCATCGCCTTCT
ATCGCCTTCTTGACGAGTTCTTCTGAGCGGGACTCTGGGGTTCGAGAGCTCGCTTGGACTCCTGTTGATA
GATCCAGTAATGACCTCAGAACTCCATCTGGATTTGTTCAGAACGCTCGGTTGCCGCCGGGCGTTTTTTA
TTGGTGAGAATCCAAGCACTAGTCATGACCAAAATCCCTTAACGTGAGTTTTCGTTCCACTGAGCGTCAG
ACCCCGTAGAAAAGATCAAAGGATCTTCTTGAGATCCTTTTTTTCTGCGCGTAATCTGCTGCTTGCAAAC
AAAAAAACCACCGCTACCAGCGGTGGTTTGTTTGCCGGATCAAGAGCTACCAACTCTTTTTCCGAAGGTA
ACTGGCTTCAGCAGAGCGCAGATACCAAATACTGTCCTTCTAGTGTAGCCGTAGTTAGGCCACCACTTCA
AGAACTCTGTAGCACCGCCTACATACCTCGCTCTGCTAATCCTGTTACCAGTGGCTGCTGCCAGTGGCGA
TAAGTCGTGTCTTACCGGGTTGGACTCAAGACGATAGTTACCGGATAAGGCGCAGCGGTCGGGCTGAACG
GGGGGTTCGTGCACACAGCCCAGCTTGGAGCGAACGACCTACACCGAACTGAGATACCTACAGCGTGAGC
ATTGAGAAAGCGCCACGCTTCCCGAAGGGAGAAAGGCGGACAGGTATCCGGTAAGCGGCAGGGTCGGAAC
AGGAGAGCGCACGAGGGAGCTTCCAGGGGGAAACGCCTGGTATCTTTATAGTCCTGTCGGGTTTCGCCAC
CTCTGACTTGAGCGTCGATTTTTGTGATGCTCGTCAGGGGGGCGGAGCCTATGGAAAAACGCCAGCAACG
CGGCCTTTTTACGGTTCCTGGCCTTTTGCTGGCCTTTTGCTCACATGTTCTTTCCTGCGTTATCCCCTGA
TTCTGTGGATAACCGTATTACCGCCTTTGAGTGAGCTGATACCGCTCGCCGCAGCCGAACGCCCTAGGTC
TAGGGCGGCGGATTTGTCCTACTCAGGAGAGCGTTCACCGACAAACAACAGATAAAACGAAAGGCCCAGT
CTTTCGACTGAGCCTTTCGTTTTATTTGATGCCTCTAGCACGCGTACCATGGGATCCTATTTCTTAATAA
CTAAAAATATGGTATAATACTCTTAATAAATGCAGTAATACAGGGGCTTTTCAAGACTGAAGTCTAGCTG
AGACAAATAGTGCGATTACGAAATTTTTTAGACAAAAATAGTCTACGAGGTTTTAGAGCTATGCTGTTTT
GAATGGTCCCAAAACTACTTTACGCAGCGCGGAGTTCGGTTTTTTGTTTTAGAGCTATGCTGTTTTGAAT
GGTCCCAAAACTTCAGCACACTGAGACTTGTTGAGTTGAATTCGGTCAGTGCGTCCTGCTGATGTGCTCA
GTATCTCTATCACTGATAGGGATGTCAATCTCTATCACTGATAGGGACTCGAG
Features (pLannotate 1.2.2; 9 found; start..end, strand, type, name):
     61..180     +  CDS            tnpA (fragment): TN5P_ECOLX - Also known as tnp. Experimental evidence at protein level: Swiss-Prot protein existence level 1. Mediates transposition of transposon Tn5 by a 'cut and paste' mechanism. First, the monomeric transposase binds the 19 bp inverted DNA repeats flanking the transposon. Then, dimerization of the DNA- bound transposase creates a synaptic DNA complex. After nicking of the first DNA strand, excision of the transposon proceeds through a series of intermediates. The transposase then mediates the insertion of the transposon at a new site by strand transfer. The activity of the wild- type tran
    212..1003    +  CDS            neo: KKA2_KLEPN - Also known as kan, nptII. Experimental evidence at protein level: Swiss-Prot protein existence level 1. Resistance to kanamycin, neomycin, paromomycin, ribostamycin, butirosin and gentamicin B. From Klebsiella pneumoniae.
   1037..1131    +  terminator     lambda t0 terminator: transcription terminator from phage lambda
   1219..1807    +  rep_origin     ori: high-copy-number ColE1/pMB1/pBR322/pUC origin of replication
   1972..2058    -  terminator     rrnB T1 terminator: Escherichia coli rrnB; transcription terminator T1 from the E. coli rrnB gene
   2088..2219    +  misc_feature   crRNA leader: crRNA leader sequence for the Streptococcus pyogenes CRISPR/Cas system
   2220..2255    +  repeat_region  DR: direct repeat for the Streptococcus pyogenes CRISPR/Cas system
   2286..2321    +  repeat_region  DR: direct repeat for the Streptococcus pyogenes CRISPR/Cas system
   2354..2427    -  promoter       PLtetO-1 promoter: modified phage lambda PL promoter with tet operator sites (Lutz and Bujard, 1997)
