[The description below was written by a language model from this plasmid's Addgene catalogue record and pLannotate feature annotations shown in this document.]
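Description:
pCRISPR::rpsL (also known as pDB130) is a small, 2,433 bp E. coli crRNA expression plasmid built on the pZE21-MCS1 backbone. It replicates from a high-copy ColE1/pUC-type origin and is selected with kanamycin through the neo (nptII) aminoglycoside phosphotransferase gene. This gene is followed by the phage lambda t0 terminator and preceded by a short fragment of the Tn5 transposase coding sequence, most likely carried over with the resistance cassette.

The payload is a minimal Streptococcus pyogenes CRISPR array. It consists of the native crRNA leader followed by two 36 bp direct repeats, which flank a 30 bp gap that matches the length of the single spacer given in the depositor comments, directed against the E. coli ribosomal protein gene rpsL (also called strA). In such arrays the leader normally supplies the promoter activity for the precursor crRNA, which is then processed into a mature guide. The record does not explicitly state which promoter drives the array. The backbone's PLtetO-1 promoter is annotated on the opposite strand, just downstream of the array and pointing back toward it, and an rrnB T1 terminator lies on the far side of the leader, also on the opposite strand.

No cas9 or tracrRNA is annotated, so these components must be supplied from a separate source for targeting to occur. The stated purpose is crRNA expression specific to the rpsL allele, and the associated publication concerns RNA-guided editing of bacterial genomes. This fits a role in directing Cas9 cleavage at the rpsL locus.
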