Addgene plasmid #44505: pCRISPR::rpsL
Purpose: A crRNA expression plasmid specific to the rpsL allele.
Depositing lab: Luciano Marraffini. Depositing organization: Rockefeller University. Publication: RNA-guided editing of bacterial genomes using CRISPR-Cas systems. Jiang W, Bikard D, Cox D, Zhang F, Marraffini LA. Nat Biotechnol. 2013 Jan 29. doi: 10.1038/nbt.2508. PubMed 23360965.
Backbone
  Vector backbone: pZE21-MCS1
  Backbone size w/o insert (bp): 2254
  Total vector size (bp): 2433
  Vector type: CRISPR ; E.coli
Growth in bacteria
  Bacterial resistance: Kanamycin, 50 μg/mL
  Growth temperature: 37°C
  Growth strain: DH5alpha
  Copy number: High Copy
Gene/Insert
  Gene/Insert name: CRISPR::rpsL
  Entrez Gene: rpsL (a.k.a. b3342, ECK3329, asuB, strA)
Terms and licenses: Academic/Nonprofit Terms; Industry Terms: Not Available to Industry
Depositor comments: gRNA target sequence aaaaaaccgaactccgcgctgcgtaaagta This plasmid is also known as pDB130. For more information on Marraffini Lab CRISPR Plasmids please refer to: http://www.addgene.org/crispr/marraffini/
How to cite: pCRISPR::rpsL was a gift from Luciano Marraffini (Addgene plasmid # 44505 ; http://n2t.net/addgene:44505 ; RRID:Addgene_44505)
