>Addgene plasmid #44505 | pCRISPR::rpsL | addgene partial sequence | sequence record 62630 | Neo-R 5'-GCCCAGTCATAGCCGAATAG-3'
ATCCATCTTGTTCAATCATGCGAAACGATCCTCATCCTGTCTCTTGATCAGATCTTGATCCCCTGCGCCA
TCAGATCCTTGGCGGCAAGAAAGCCATCCAGTTTACTTTGCAGGGCTTCCCAACCTTACCAGAGGGCGCC
CCAGCTGGCAATTCCGACGTCTAAGAAACCATTATTATCATGACATTAACCTATAAAAATAGGCGTATCA
CGAGGCCCTTTCGTCTTCACCTCGAGTCCCTATCAGTGATAGAGATTGACATCCCTATCAGTGATAGAGA
TACTGAGCACATCAGCAGGACGCACTGACCGAATTCAACTCAACAAGTCTCAGTGTGCTGAAGTTTTGGG
ACCATTCAAAACAGCATAGCTCTAAAACAAAAAACCGAACTCCGCGCTGCGTAAAGTAGTTTTGGGACCA
TTCAAAACAGCATAGCTCTAAAACCTCGTAGACTATTTTTGTCTAAAAAATTTCGTAATCGCACTATTTG
TCTCAGCTAGACTTCAGTCTTGAAAAGCCCCTGTATTACTGCATTTATTAAGAGTATTATACCATATTTT
TAGTTATTAAGAAATAGGATCCCATGGTACGCGTGCTAGAGGCATCAAATAAAACGAAAGGCTCAGTCGA
AAGACTGGGCCTTTCGTTTTATCTGTTGTTTGTCGGTGAACGCTCTCCTGAGTAGGACAAATCCGCCGCC
CTAGACCTAGGGCGTTCGGCTGCGGCGAGCGGTATCAGCTCACTCAAAGGCGGTAATACGGTTATCCACA
GAATCAGGGGATAACGCAGGAAAGAACATGTGAGCAAAAGGCC
