LOCUS       Exported 2433 bp ds-DNA circular SYN 12-MAY-2021
DEFINITION  A crRNA expression plasmid specific to the rpsL allele..
ACCESSION   .
VERSION     .
KEYWORDS    pCRISPR::rpsL
SOURCE      synthetic DNA construct
  ORGANISM  synthetic DNA construct
REFERENCE   1 (bases 1 to 2433)
  AUTHORS   Jiang W, Bikard D, Cox D, Zhang F, Marraffini LA
  TITLE     RNA-guided editing of bacterial genomes using CRISPR-Cas systems.
  JOURNAL   Nat Biotechnol. 2013 Jan 29. doi: 10.1038/nbt.2508.
  PUBMED    23360965
REFERENCE   2 (bases 1 to 2433)
  AUTHORS   .
  TITLE     Direct Submission
  JOURNAL   Exported May 12, 2021 from SnapGene Server 1.1.58
            http://www.snapgene.com
FEATURES             Location/Qualifiers
     source          1..2433
                     /organism="synthetic DNA construct"
                     /mol_type="other DNA"
     primer_bind     complement(19..37)
                     /label=pBRforEco
                     /note="pBR322 vectors, upsteam of EcoRI site, forward
                     primer"
     CDS             216..1010
                     /codon_start=1
                     /gene="aph(3')-II (or nptII)"
                     /product="aminoglycoside phosphotransferase from Tn5"
                     /label=NeoR/KanR
                     /note="confers resistance to neomycin, kanamycin, and G418
                     (Geneticin(R))"
                     /translation="MIEQDGLHAGSPAAWVERLFGYDWAQQTIGCSDAAVFRLSAQGRP
                     VLFVKTDLSGALNELQDEAARLSWLATTGVPCAAVLDVVTEAGRDWLLLGEVPGQDLLS
                     SHLAPAEKVSIMADAMRRLHTLDPATCPFDHQAKHRIERARTRMEAGLVDQDDLDEEHQ
                     GLAPAELFARLKARMPDGEDLVVTHGDACLPNIMVENGRFSGFIDCGRLGVADRYQDIA
                     LATRDIAEELGGEWADRFLVLYGIAAPDSQRIAFYRLLDEFF"
     primer_bind     complement(270..289)
                     /label=Neo-R
                     /note="Neomycin resistance gene, reverse primer"
     primer_bind     880..899
                     /label=Neo-F
                     /note="Neomycin resistance gene, forward primer"
     terminator      1041..1135
                     /label=lambda t0 terminator
                     /note="transcription terminator from phage lambda"
     rep_origin      1223..1811
                     /direction=RIGHT
                     /label=ori
                     /note="high-copy-number ColE1/pMB1/pBR322/pUC origin of
                     replication"
     primer_bind     1712..1731
                     /label=pBR322ori-F
                     /note="pBR322 origin, forward primer"
     terminator      1976..2062
                     /gene="Escherichia coli rrnB"
                     /label=rrnB T1 terminator
                     /note="transcription terminator T1 from the E. coli rrnB
                     gene"
     misc_feature    2092..2223
                     /label=crRNA leader
                     /note="crRNA leader sequence for the Streptococcus pyogenes
                     CRISPR/Cas system"
     repeat_region   2224..2259
                     /label=DR
                     /note="direct repeat for the Streptococcus pyogenes
                     CRISPR/Cas system"
     repeat_region   2290..2325
                     /label=DR
                     /note="direct repeat for the Streptococcus pyogenes
                     CRISPR/Cas system"
     promoter        complement(2358..2431)
                     /label=PLtetO-1 promoter
                     /note="modified phage lambda PL promoter with tet operator
                     sites (Lutz and Bujard, 1997)"
     protein_bind    2388..2406
                     /gene="tetO"
                     /label=tet operator
                     /bound_moiety="tetracycline repressor TetR"
                     /note="bacterial operator O2 for the tetR and tetA genes"
     protein_bind    2413..2431
                     /gene="tetO"
                     /label=tet operator
                     /bound_moiety="tetracycline repressor TetR"
                     /note="bacterial operator O2 for the tetR and tetA genes"
ORIGIN
        1 cgaggtgaag acgaaagggc ctcgtgatac gcctattttt ataggttaat gtcatgataa
       61 taatggtttc ttagacgtcg gaattgccag ctggggcgcc ctctggtaag gttgggaagc
      121 cctgcaaagt aaactggatg gctttcttgc cgccaaggat ctgatggcgc aggggatcaa
      181 gatctgatca agagacagga tgaggatcgt ttcgcatgat tgaacaagat ggattgcacg
      241 caggttctcc ggccgcttgg gtggagaggc tattcggcta tgactgggca caacagacaa
      301 tcggctgctc tgatgccgcc gtgttccggc tgtcagcgca ggggcgcccg gttctttttg
      361 tcaagaccga cctgtccggt gccctgaatg aactgcagga cgaggcagcg cggctatcgt
      421 ggctggccac gacgggcgtt ccttgcgcag ctgtgctcga cgttgtcact gaagcgggaa
      481 gggactggct gctattgggc gaagtgccgg ggcaggatct cctgtcatct caccttgctc
      541 ctgccgagaa agtatccatc atggctgatg caatgcggcg gctgcatacg cttgatccgg
      601 ctacctgccc attcgaccac caagcgaaac atcgcatcga gcgagcacgt actcggatgg
      661 aagccggtct tgtcgatcag gatgatctgg acgaagagca tcaggggctc gcgccagccg
      721 aactgttcgc caggctcaag gcgcgcatgc ccgacggcga ggatctcgtc gtgacccatg
      781 gcgatgcctg cttgccgaat atcatggtgg aaaatggccg cttttctgga ttcatcgact
      841 gtggccggct gggtgtggcg gaccgctatc aggacatagc gttggctacc cgtgatattg
      901 ctgaagagct tggcggcgaa tgggctgacc gcttcctcgt gctttacggt atcgccgctc
      961 ccgattcgca gcgcatcgcc ttctatcgcc ttcttgacga gttcttctga gcgggactct
     1021 ggggttcgag agctcgcttg gactcctgtt gatagatcca gtaatgacct cagaactcca
     1081 tctggatttg ttcagaacgc tcggttgccg ccgggcgttt tttattggtg agaatccaag
     1141 cactagtcat gaccaaaatc ccttaacgtg agttttcgtt ccactgagcg tcagaccccg
     1201 tagaaaagat caaaggatct tcttgagatc ctttttttct gcgcgtaatc tgctgcttgc
     1261 aaacaaaaaa accaccgcta ccagcggtgg tttgtttgcc ggatcaagag ctaccaactc
     1321 tttttccgaa ggtaactggc ttcagcagag cgcagatacc aaatactgtc cttctagtgt
     1381 agccgtagtt aggccaccac ttcaagaact ctgtagcacc gcctacatac ctcgctctgc
     1441 taatcctgtt accagtggct gctgccagtg gcgataagtc gtgtcttacc gggttggact
     1501 caagacgata gttaccggat aaggcgcagc ggtcgggctg aacggggggt tcgtgcacac
     1561 agcccagctt ggagcgaacg acctacaccg aactgagata cctacagcgt gagctatgag
     1621 aaagcgccac gcttcccgaa gggagaaagg cggacaggta tccggtaagc ggcagggtcg
     1681 gaacaggaga gcgcacgagg gagcttccag ggggaaacgc ctggtatctt tatagtcctg
     1741 tcgggtttcg ccacctctga cttgagcgtc gatttttgtg atgctcgtca ggggggcgga
     1801 gcctatggaa aaacgccagc aacgcggcct ttttacggtt cctggccttt tgctggcctt
     1861 ttgctcacat gttctttcct gcgttatccc ctgattctgt ggataaccgt attaccgcct
     1921 ttgagtgagc tgataccgct cgccgcagcc gaacgcccta ggtctagggc ggcggatttg
     1981 tcctactcag gagagcgttc accgacaaac aacagataaa acgaaaggcc cagtctttcg
     2041 actgagcctt tcgttttatt tgatgcctct agcacgcgta ccatgggatc ctatttctta
     2101 ataactaaaa atatggtata atactcttaa taaatgcagt aatacagggg cttttcaaga
     2161 ctgaagtcta gctgagacaa atagtgcgat tacgaaattt tttagacaaa aatagtctac
     2221 gaggttttag agctatgctg ttttgaatgg tcccaaaact actttacgca gcgcggagtt
     2281 cggttttttg ttttagagct atgctgtttt gaatggtccc aaaacttcag cacactgaga
     2341 cttgttgagt tgaattcggt cagtgcgtcc tgctgatgtg ctcagtatct ctatcactga
     2401 tagggatgtc aatctctatc actgataggg act
//
